Addgene plasmid #82415: LentiCRISPRv2Cre
Purpose: Lentiviral vector expressing Cre recombinase alongside Cas9 and an sgRNA cloning site
Depositing lab: David Feldser. Depositing organization: University of Pennsylvania. Publication: Systematic in vivo inactivation of chromatin regulating enzymes identifies Setd2 as a potent tumor suppressor in lung adenocarcinoma. Walter DM, Venancio OS, Buza EL, Tobias JW, Deshpande C, Gudiel AA, Kim-Kiselak C, Cicchini M, Yates TJ, Feldser DM. Cancer Res. 2017 Feb 15. pii: canres.2159.2016. doi: 10.1158/0008-5472.CAN-16-2159. PubMed 28202515.
Backbone
  Vector backbone: lentiCRISPR v2 (Addgene #52961)
  Backbone manufacturer: Feng Zhang
  Total vector size (bp): 13459
  Modifications to backbone: Cloned in Cre to replace Puro resistance
  Vector type: Lentiviral, Cre/Lox, CRISPR
Growth in bacteria
  Bacterial resistance: Ampicillin, 100 μg/mL
  Growth temperature: 37°C
  Growth strain: NEB Stable
  Copy number: Unknown
Gene/Insert
  Gene/Insert name: Cre Recombinase (alt name: Cre)
  Species: P1 Phage
  Insert size (bp): 1050
  Mutation: Mutated BsmBI cut site
  Promoter: EFS (P2A)
  Cloning method: Gibson Cloning
  Sequencing primers: 5′ TCGAGAAGAATCCCATCGACTTTCTGGAAGCCAAGGGCTA
Terms and licenses: Academic/Nonprofit Terms; Industry Terms: Not Available to Industry
Depositor comments: sgRNA of choice is cloned into vector using Golden Gate assembly, with BsmBI restriction enzyme (as per resource information on Addgene plasmid #52961 by Feng Zhang). sgRNA sequencing primer is as follows: 5'-TACGTGACGTAGAAAGTA
How to cite: LentiCRISPRv2Cre was a gift from David Feldser (Addgene plasmid # 82415 ; http://n2t.net/addgene:82415 ; RRID:Addgene_82415)
