[The description below was written by a language model from this plasmid's Addgene catalogue record and pLannotate feature annotations shown in this document.]
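Description:
LentiCRISPRv2Cre is a 13,459 bp third-generation-style, self-inactivating HIV-1 lentiviral transfer plasmid derived from lentiCRISPR v2, in which the puromycin resistance gene of the parent was replaced by Cre recombinase. It is propagated in E. coli through a high-copy ColE1/pUC-type origin with ampicillin selection (AmpR under its own bla promoter). The backbone also carries an f1 origin and an SV40/EM7-driven bleomycin/Zeocin resistance cassette lying outside the viral genome. Viral RNA is transcribed from a CMV enhancer/promoter fused to a truncated 5' LTR. The packaged region contains the Ψ packaging signal with a partial gag sequence, the RRE for Rev-dependent nuclear export, the cPPT/CTS, a WPRE to enhance transcript expression, and a ΔU3 3' LTR followed by a bGH polyadenylation signal.

The payload combines three functions in one provirus. A human U6 Pol III promoter sits upstream of the S. pyogenes guide RNA scaffold, and a user-chosen spacer is inserted between them by BsmBI-based Golden Gate assembly. An internal BsmBI site in Cre was mutated so that it does not interfere with this cloning step. Downstream, the EF-1α core (EFS) promoter drives S. pyogenes Cas9, which the record indicates is linked through a P2A peptide to bacteriophage P1 Cre, so both proteins come from a single transcript. Because Cre replaces the puromycin marker, the integrated cassette carries no drug selection for transduced mammalian cells. The design allows one virus to recombine loxP-flanked alleles in the infected cell while editing a target gene. The associated publication used it for in vivo inactivation of chromatin-regulating enzymes to identify tumor suppressors in lung adenocarcinoma.
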