Features (pLannotate 1.2.2; 33 found; start..end, strand, type, name):
     31..83      -  misc_feature   bom (fragment): basis of mobility region from pBR322
    238..617     +  enhancer       CMV enhancer: human cytomegalovirus immediate early enhancer
    618..817     +  promoter       CMV promoter: human cytomegalovirus (CMV) immediate early promoter
    835..1015    +  LTR            5' LTR (truncated): truncated 5' long terminal repeat (LTR) from HIV-1
   1062..1187    +  misc_feature   HIV-1 Ψ: packaging signal of human immunodeficiency virus type 1
   1171..1534    +  CDS            HIV-1 gag (fragment): gag protein from human immunodeficiency virus 1; gag
   1680..1913    +  misc_feature   RRE: The Rev response element (RRE) of HIV-1 allows for Rev-dependent mRNA export from the nucleus to the cytoplasm.
   2290..2390    +  CDS            Rev (fragment): human immunodeficiency virus 1 (HIV-1) Rev protein; rev; enhances nuclear export of unspliced and incompletely spliced viral mRNAs
   2440..2557    +  misc_feature   cPPT/CTS: central polypurine tract and central termination sequence of HIV-1
   2608..2848    +  promoter       U6 promoter: RNA polymerase III promoter for human U6 snRNA
   2873..2948    +  misc_RNA       gRNA scaffold: guide RNA scaffold for the Streptococcus pyogenes CRISPR/Cas9 system
   2966..2984    +  CDS            small t antigen (fragment): SV40 (simian virus 40) small t antigen
   3010..3221    +  promoter       EF-1α core promoter: core promoter for human elongation factor EF-1α
   3246..7349    +  CDS            Cas9: Cas9 (Csn1) endonuclease from the Streptococcus pyogenes Type II CRISPR/Cas system generates RNA-guided double strand breaks in DNA
   7510..8540    +  CDS            Cre (fragment): site-specific recombinase Cre is a site-specific recombinase from bacteriophage P1. Recombination occurs at loxP sequences.
   8551..9139    +  misc_feature   WPRE: woodchuck hepatitis virus posttranscriptional regulatory element
   9190..9209    +  misc_feature   cPPT/CTS (fragment): central polypurine tract and central termination sequence of HIV-1
   9211..9444    +  LTR            3' LTR (ΔU3): self-inactivating 3' long terminal repeat (LTR) from HIV-1
   9476..9700    +  polyA_signal   bGH poly(A) signal: bovine growth hormone polyadenylation signal
   9704..9725    +  promoter       SV40 promoter (fragment): SV40 enhancer and early promoter
   9746..10174   +  rep_origin     f1 ori (sequence partly withheld): f1 bacteriophage origin of replication; arrow indicates direction of (+) strand synthesis
  10188..10517   +  promoter       SV40 promoter: SV40 enhancer and early promoter
  10565..10612   +  promoter       EM7 promoter: synthetic bacterial promoter&nbsp
  10631..11005   +  CDS            BleoR: antibiotic-binding protein; Sh ble from Streptoalloteichus hindustanus; confers resistance to bleomycin, phleomycin, and Zeocin™
  11015..11140   +  CDS            ble (fragment): BLE_KLEPN - Experimental evidence at protein level: Swiss-Prot protein existence level 1. Binding protein with a strong affinity to the bleomycin family of antibiotics. Binds to CL990; an antimitotic-antibiotic compound. From Klebsiella pneumoniae.
  11135..11256   +  polyA_signal   SV40 poly(A) signal: SV40 polyadenylation signal
  11327..11349   -  protein_bind   lac operator (fragment): The lac repressor binds to the lac operator to inhibit transcription in E. coli. This inhibition can be relieved by adding lactose or isopropyl-β-D-thiogalactopyranoside (IPTG). lac repressor encoded by lacI
  11353..11383   -  promoter       lac promoter: promoter for the E. coli lac operon
  11398..11419   -  protein_bind   CAP binding site: CAP binding activates transcription in the presence of cAMP. E. coli catabolite activator protein
  11432..11524   -  CDS            lacI (fragment): lac repressor; lacI; The lac repressor binds to the lac operator to inhibit transcription in E. coli. This inhibition can be relieved by adding lactose or isopropyl-β-D-thiogalactopyranoside (IPTG).
  11707..12295   -  rep_origin     ori: high-copy-number ColE1/pMB1/pBR322/pUC origin of replication
  12466..13326   -  CDS            AmpR: β-lactamase; bla; confers resistance to ampicillin, carbenicillin, and related antibiotics
  13327..13431   -  promoter       AmpR promoter: bla
>Addgene plasmid #82415 | LentiCRISPRv2Cre | depositor full sequence | sequence record 156028 | Predicted Full Sequence
GTCGACGGATCGGGAGATCTCCCGATCCCCTATGGTGCACTCTCAGTACAATCTGCTCTGATGCCGCATA
GTTAAGCCAGTATCTGCTCCCTGCTTGTGTGTTGGAGGTCGCTGAGTAGTGCGCGAGCAAAATTTAAGCT
ACAACAAGGCAAGGCTTGACCGACAATTGCATGAAGAATCTGCTTAGGGTTAGGCGTTTTGCGCTGCTTC
GCGATGTACGGGCCAGATATACGCGTTGACATTGATTATTGACTAGTTATTAATAGTAATCAATTACGGG
GTCATTAGTTCATAGCCCATATATGGAGTTCCGCGTTACATAACTTACGGTAAATGGCCCGCCTGGCTGA
CCGCCCAACGACCCCCGCCCATTGACGTCAATAATGACGTATGTTCCCATAGTAACGCCAATAGGGACTT
TCCATTGACGTCAATGGGTGGAGTATTTACGGTAAACTGCCCACTTGGCAGTACATCAAGTGTATCATAT
GCCAAGTACGCCCCCTATTGACGTCAATGACGGTAAATGGCCCGCCTGGCATTATGCCCAGTACATGACC
TTATGGGACTTTCCTACTTGGCAGTACATCTACGTATTAGTCATCGCTATTACCATGGTGATGCGGTTTT
GGCAGTACATCAATGGGCGTGGATAGCGGTTTGACTCACGGGGATTTCCAAGTCTCCACCCCATTGACGT
CAATGGGAGTTTGTTTTGGCACCAAAATCAACGGGACTTTCCAAAATGTCGTAACAACTCCGCCCCATTG
ACGCAAATGGGCGGTAGGCGTGTACGGTGGGAGGTCTATATAAGCAGCGCGTTTTGCCTGTACTGGGTCT
CTCTGGTTAGACCAGATCTGAGCCTGGGAGCTCTCTGGCTAACTAGGGAACCCACTGCTTAAGCCTCAAT
AAAGCTTGCCTTGAGTGCTTCAAGTAGTGTGTGCCCGTCTGTTGTGTGACTCTGGTAACTAGAGATCCCT
CAGACCCTTTTAGTCAGTGTGGAAAATCTCTAGCAGTGGCGCCCGAACAGGGACTTGAAAGCGAAAGGGA
AACCAGAGGAGCTCTCTCGACGCAGGACTCGGCTTGCTGAAGCGCGCACGGCAAGAGGCGAGGGGCGGCG
ACTGGTGAGTACGCCAAAAATTTTGACTAGCGGAGGCTAGAAGGAGAGAGATGGGTGCGAGAGCGTCAGT
ATTAAGCGGGGGAGAATTAGATCGCGATGGGAAAAAATTCGGTTAAGGCCAGGGGGAAAGAAAAAATATA
AATTAAAACATATAGTATGGGCAAGCAGGGAGCTAGAACGATTCGCAGTTAATCCTGGCCTGTTAGAAAC
ATCAGAAGGCTGTAGACAAATACTGGGACAGCTACAACCATCCCTTCAGACAGGATCAGAAGAACTTAGA
TCATTATATAATACAGTAGCAACCCTCTATTGTGTGCATCAAAGGATAGAGATAAAAGACACCAAGGAAG
CTTTAGACAAGATAGAGGAAGAGCAAAACAAAAGTAAGACCACCGCACAGCAAGCGGCCGCTGATCTTCA
GACCTGGAGGAGGAGATATGAGGGACAATTGGAGAAGTGAATTATATAAATATAAAGTAGTAAAAATTGA
ACCATTAGGAGTAGCACCCACCAAGGCAAAGAGAAGAGTGGTGCAGAGAGAAAAAAGAGCAGTGGGAATA
GGAGCTTTGTTCCTTGGGTTCTTGGGAGCAGCAGGAAGCACTATGGGCGCAGCGTCAATGACGCTGACGG
TACAGGCCAGACAATTATTGTCTGGTATAGTGCAGCAGCAGAACAATTTGCTGAGGGCTATTGAGGCGCA
ACAGCATCTGTTGCAACTCACAGTCTGGGGCATCAAGCAGCTCCAGGCAAGAATCCTGGCTGTGGAAAGA
TACCTAAAGGATCAACAGCTCCTGGGGATTTGGGGTTGCTCTGGAAAACTCATTTGCACCACTGCTGTGC
CTTGGAATGCTAGTTGGAGTAATAAATCTCTGGAACAGATTTGGAATCACACGACCTGGATGGAGTGGGA
CAGAGAAATTAACAATTACACAAGCTTAATACACTCCTTAATTGAAGAATCGCAAAACCAGCAAGAAAAG
AATGAACAAGAATTATTGGAATTAGATAAATGGGCAAGTTTGTGGAATTGGTTTAACATAACAAATTGGC
TGTGGTATATAAAATTATTCATAATGATAGTAGGAGGCTTGGTAGGTTTAAGAATAGTTTTTGCTGTACT
TTCTATAGTGAATAGAGTTAGGCAGGGATATTCACCATTATCGTTTCAGACCCACCTCCCAACCCCGAGG
GGACCCGACAGGCCCGAAGGAATAGAAGAAGAAGGTGGAGAGAGAGACAGAGACAGATCCATTCGATTAG
TGAACGGATCGGCACTGCGTGCGCCAATTCTGCAGACAAATGGCAGTATTCATCCACAATTTTAAAAGAA
AAGGGGGGATTGGGGGGTACAGTGCAGGGGAAAGAATAGTAGACATAATAGCAACAGACATACAAACTAA
AGAATTACAAAAACAAATTACAAAAATTCAAAATTTTCGGGTTTATTACAGGGACAGCAGAGATCCAGTT
TGGTTAATTAAGGTACCGAGGGCCTATTTCCCATGATTCCTTCATATTTGCATATACGATACAAGGCTGT
TAGAGAGATAATTAGAATTAATTTGACTGTAAACACAAAGATATTAGTACAAAATACGTGACGTAGAAAG
TAATAATTTCTTGGGTAGTTTGCAGTTTTAAAATTATGTTTTAAAATGGACTATCATATGCTTACCGTAA
CTTGAAAGTATTTCGATTTCTTGGCTTTATATATCTTGTGGAAAGGACGAAACACCGGAGACGGACGTCT
CTGTTTTAGAGCTAGAAATAGCAAGTTAAAATAAGGCTAGTCCGTTATCAACTTGAAAAAGTGGCACCGA
GTCGGTGCTTTTTTGAATTCGCTAGCTAGGTCTTGAAAGGAGTGGGAATTGGCTCCGGTGCCCGTCAGTG
GGCAGAGCGCACATCGCCCACAGTCCCCGAGAAGTTGGGGGGAGGGGTCGGCAATTGATCCGGTGCCTAG
AGAAGGTGGCGCGGGGTAAACTGGGAAAGTGATGTCGTGTACTGGCTCCGCCTTTTTCCCGAGGGTGGGG
GAGAACCGTATATAAGTGCAGTAGTCGCCGTGAACGTTCTTTTTCGCAACGGGTTTGCCGCCAGAACACA
GGACCGGTTCTAGAGCGCTGCCACCATGGACAAGAAGTACAGCATCGGCCTGGACATCGGCACCAACTCT
GTGGGCTGGGCCGTGATCACCGACGAGTACAAGGTGCCCAGCAAGAAATTCAAGGTGCTGGGCAACACCG
ACCGGCACAGCATCAAGAAGAACCTGATCGGAGCCCTGCTGTTCGACAGCGGCGAAACAGCCGAGGCCAC
CCGGCTGAAGAGAACCGCCAGAAGAAGATACACCAGACGGAAGAACCGGATCTGCTATCTGCAAGAGATC
TTCAGCAACGAGATGGCCAAGGTGGACGACAGCTTCTTCCACAGACTGGAAGAGTCCTTCCTGGTGGAAG
AGGATAAGAAGCACGAGCGGCACCCCATCTTCGGCAACATCGTGGACGAGGTGGCCTACCACGAGAAGTA
CCCCACCATCTACCACCTGAGAAAGAAACTGGTGGACAGCACCGACAAGGCCGACCTGCGGCTGATCTAT
CTGGCCCTGGCCCACATGATCAAGTTCCGGGGCCACTTCCTGATCGAGGGCGACCTGAACCCCGACAACA
GCGACGTGGACAAGCTGTTCATCCAGCTGGTGCAGACCTACAACCAGCTGTTCGAGGAAAACCCCATCAA
CGCCAGCGGCGTGGACGCCAAGGCCATCCTGTCTGCCAGACTGAGCAAGAGCAGACGGCTGGAAAATCTG
ATCGCCCAGCTGCCCGGCGAGAAGAAGAATGGCCTGTTCGGAAACCTGATTGCCCTGAGCCTGGGCCTGA
CCCCCAACTTCAAGAGCAACTTCGACCTGGCCGAGGATGCCAAACTGCAGCTGAGCAAGGACACCTACGA
CGACGACCTGGACAACCTGCTGGCCCAGATCGGCGACCAGTACGCCGACCTGTTTCTGGCCGCCAAGAAC
CTGTCCGACGCCATCCTGCTGAGCGACATCCTGAGAGTGAACACCGAGATCACCAAGGCCCCCCTGAGCG
CCTCTATGATCAAGAGATACGACGAGCACCACCAGGACCTGACCCTGCTGAAAGCTCTCGTGCGGCAGCA
GCTGCCTGAGAAGTACAAAGAGATTTTCTTCGACCAGAGCAAGAACGGCTACGCCGGCTACATTGACGGC
GGAGCCAGCCAGGAAGAGTTCTACAAGTTCATCAAGCCCATCCTGGAAAAGATGGACGGCACCGAGGAAC
TGCTCGTGAAGCTGAACAGAGAGGACCTGCTGCGGAAGCAGCGGACCTTCGACAACGGCAGCATCCCCCA
CCAGATCCACCTGGGAGAGCTGCACGCCATTCTGCGGCGGCAGGAAGATTTTTACCCATTCCTGAAGGAC
AACCGGGAAAAGATCGAGAAGATCCTGACCTTCCGCATCCCCTACTACGTGGGCCCTCTGGCCAGGGGAA
ACAGCAGATTCGCCTGGATGACCAGAAAGAGCGAGGAAACCATCACCCCCTGGAACTTCGAGGAAGTGGT
GGACAAGGGCGCTTCCGCCCAGAGCTTCATCGAGCGGATGACCAACTTCGATAAGAACCTGCCCAACGAG
AAGGTGCTGCCCAAGCACAGCCTGCTGTACGAGTACTTCACCGTGTATAACGAGCTGACCAAAGTGAAAT
ACGTGACCGAGGGAATGAGAAAGCCCGCCTTCCTGAGCGGCGAGCAGAAAAAGGCCATCGTGGACCTGCT
GTTCAAGACCAACCGGAAAGTGACCGTGAAGCAGCTGAAAGAGGACTACTTCAAGAAAATCGAGTGCTTC
GACTCCGTGGAAATCTCCGGCGTGGAAGATCGGTTCAACGCCTCCCTGGGCACATACCACGATCTGCTGA
AAATTATCAAGGACAAGGACTTCCTGGACAATGAGGAAAACGAGGACATTCTGGAAGATATCGTGCTGAC
CCTGACACTGTTTGAGGACAGAGAGATGATCGAGGAACGGCTGAAAACCTATGCCCACCTGTTCGACGAC
AAAGTGATGAAGCAGCTGAAGCGGCGGAGATACACCGGCTGGGGCAGGCTGAGCCGGAAGCTGATCAACG
GCATCCGGGACAAGCAGTCCGGCAAGACAATCCTGGATTTCCTGAAGTCCGACGGCTTCGCCAACAGAAA
CTTCATGCAGCTGATCCACGACGACAGCCTGACCTTTAAAGAGGACATCCAGAAAGCCCAGGTGTCCGGC
CAGGGCGATAGCCTGCACGAGCACATTGCCAATCTGGCCGGCAGCCCCGCCATTAAGAAGGGCATCCTGC
AGACAGTGAAGGTGGTGGACGAGCTCGTGAAAGTGATGGGCCGGCACAAGCCCGAGAACATCGTGATCGA
AATGGCCAGAGAGAACCAGACCACCCAGAAGGGACAGAAGAACAGCCGCGAGAGAATGAAGCGGATCGAA
GAGGGCATCAAAGAGCTGGGCAGCCAGATCCTGAAAGAACACCCCGTGGAAAACACCCAGCTGCAGAACG
AGAAGCTGTACCTGTACTACCTGCAGAATGGGCGGGATATGTACGTGGACCAGGAACTGGACATCAACCG
GCTGTCCGACTACGATGTGGACCATATCGTGCCTCAGAGCTTTCTGAAGGACGACTCCATCGACAACAAG
GTGCTGACCAGAAGCGACAAGAACCGGGGCAAGAGCGACAACGTGCCCTCCGAAGAGGTCGTGAAGAAGA
TGAAGAACTACTGGCGGCAGCTGCTGAACGCCAAGCTGATTACCCAGAGAAAGTTCGACAATCTGACCAA
GGCCGAGAGAGGCGGCCTGAGCGAACTGGATAAGGCCGGCTTCATCAAGAGACAGCTGGTGGAAACCCGG
CAGATCACAAAGCACGTGGCACAGATCCTGGACTCCCGGATGAACACTAAGTACGACGAGAATGACAAGC
TGATCCGGGAAGTGAAAGTGATCACCCTGAAGTCCAAGCTGGTGTCCGATTTCCGGAAGGATTTCCAGTT
TTACAAAGTGCGCGAGATCAACAACTACCACCACGCCCACGACGCCTACCTGAACGCCGTCGTGGGAACC
GCCCTGATCAAAAAGTACCCTAAGCTGGAAAGCGAGTTCGTGTACGGCGACTACAAGGTGTACGACGTGC
GGAAGATGATCGCCAAGAGCGAGCAGGAAATCGGCAAGGCTACCGCCAAGTACTTCTTCTACAGCAACAT
CATGAACTTTTTCAAGACCGAGATTACCCTGGCCAACGGCGAGATCCGGAAGCGGCCTCTGATCGAGACA
AACGGCGAAACCGGGGAGATCGTGTGGGATAAGGGCCGGGATTTTGCCACCGTGCGGAAAGTGCTGAGCA
TGCCCCAAGTGAATATCGTGAAAAAGACCGAGGTGCAGACAGGCGGCTTCAGCAAAGAGTCTATCCTGCC
CAAGAGGAACAGCGATAAGCTGATCGCCAGAAAGAAGGACTGGGACCCTAAGAAGTACGGCGGCTTCGAC
AGCCCCACCGTGGCCTATTCTGTGCTGGTGGTGGCCAAAGTGGAAAAGGGCAAGTCCAAGAAACTGAAGA
GTGTGAAAGAGCTGCTGGGGATCACCATCATGGAAAGAAGCAGCTTCGAGAAGAATCCCATCGACTTTCT
GGAAGCCAAGGGCTACAAAGAAGTGAAAAAGGACCTGATCATCAAGCTGCCTAAGTACTCCCTGTTCGAG
CTGGAAAACGGCCGGAAGAGAATGCTGGCCTCTGCCGGCGAACTGCAGAAGGGAAACGAACTGGCCCTGC
CCTCCAAATATGTGAACTTCCTGTACCTGGCCAGCCACTATGAGAAGCTGAAGGGCTCCCCCGAGGATAA
TGAGCAGAAACAGCTGTTTGTGGAACAGCACAAGCACTACCTGGACGAGATCATCGAGCAGATCAGCGAG
TTCTCCAAGAGAGTGATCCTGGCCGACGCTAATCTGGACAAAGTGCTGTCCGCCTACAACAAGCACCGGG
ATAAGCCCATCAGAGAGCAGGCCGAGAATATCATCCACCTGTTTACCCTGACCAATCTGGGAGCCCCTGC
CGCCTTCAAGTACTTTGACACCACCATCGACCGGAAGAGGTACACCAGCACCAAAGAGGTGCTGGACGCC
ACCCTGATCCACCAGAGCATCACCGGCCTGTACGAGACACGGATCGACCTGTCTCAGCTGGGAGGCGACA
AGCGACCTGCCGCCACAAAGAAGGCTGGACAGGCTAAGAAGAAGAAAGATTACAAAGACGATGACGATAA
GGGATCCGGCGCAACAAACTTCTCTCTGCTGAAACAAGCCGGAGATGTCGAAGAGAATCCTGGACCGATG
CCCAAGAAGAAGAGGAAGGTGTCCAATTTACTGACCGTACACCAAAATTTGCCTGCATTACCGGTCGATG
CAACGAGTGATGAGGTTCGCAAGAACCTGATGGACATGTTCAGGGATCGCCAGGCGTTTTCTGAGCATAC
CTGGAAAATGCTTCTGTCCGTTTGCCGGTCGTGGGCGGCATGGTGCAAGTTGAATAACCGGAAATGGTTT
CCCGCAGAACCTGAAGATGTTCGCGATTATCTTCTATATCTTCAGGCGCGCGGTCTGGCAGTAAAAACTA
TCCAGCAACATTTGGGCCAGCTAAACATGCTTCATCGTCGGTCCGGGCTGCCACGACCAAGTGACAGCAA
TGCTGTTTCACTGGTTATGCGGCGGATCCGAAAAGAAAACGTTGATGCCGGTGAACGTGCAAAACAGGCT
CTAGCGTTCGAACGCACTGATTTCGACCAGGTTCGTTCACTCATGGAAAATAGCGATCGCTGCCAGGATA
TACGTAATCTGGCATTTCTGGGGATTGCTTATAACACCCTGTTACGTATAGCCGAAATTGCCAGGATCAG
GGTTAAAGATATCTCACGTACTGACGGTGGGAGAATGTTAATCCATATTGGCAGAACGAAAACGCTGGTT
AGCACCGCAGGTGTAGAGAAGGCACTTAGCCTGGGGGTAACTAAACTGGTCGAGCGATGGATTTCCGTAT
CTGGTGTAGCTGATGATCCGAATAACTACCTGTTTTGCCGGGTCAGAAAAAATGGTGTTGCCGCGCCATC
TGCCACCAGCCAGCTATCAACTCGCGCCCTGGAAGGGATTTTTGAAGCAACTCATCGATTGATTTACGGC
GCTAAGGATGACTCTGGTCAGAGATACCTGGCCTGGTCTGGACACAGTGCCCGTGTCGGAGCCGCGCGAG
ATATGGCCCGCGCTGGAGTTTCAATACCGGAGATCATGCAAGCTGGTGGCTGGACCAATGTAAATATTGT
CATGAACTATATCCGTAACCTGGATAGTGAAACAGGGGCAATGGTGCGCCTGCTGGAAGATGGCGATTAG
TTAAGTCGACAATCAACCTCTGGATTACAAAATTTGTGAAAGATTGACTGGTATTCTTAACTATGTTGCT
CCTTTTACGCTATGTGGATACGCTGCTTTAATGCCTTTGTATCATGCTATTGCTTCCCGTATGGCTTTCA
TTTTCTCCTCCTTGTATAAATCCTGGTTGCTGTCTCTTTATGAGGAGTTGTGGCCCGTTGTCAGGCAACG
TGGCGTGGTGTGCACTGTGTTTGCTGACGCAACCCCCACTGGTTGGGGCATTGCCACCACCTGTCAGCTC
CTTTCCGGGACTTTCGCTTTCCCCCTCCCTATTGCCACGGCGGAACTCATCGCCGCCTGCCTTGCCCGCT
GCTGGACAGGGGCTCGGCTGTTGGGCACTGACAATTCCGTGGTGTTGTCGGGGAAATCATCGTCCTTTCC
TTGGCTGCTCGCCTGTGTTGCCACCTGGATTCTGCGCGGGACGTCCTTCTGCTACGTCCCTTCGGCCCTC
AATCCAGCGGACCTTCCTTCCCGCGGCCTGCTGCCGGCTCTGCGGCCTCTTCCGCGTCTTCGCCTTCGCC
CTCAGACGAGTCGGATCTCCCTTTGGGCCGCCTCCCCGCGTCGACTTTAAGACCAATGACTTACAAGGCA
GCTGTAGATCTTAGCCACTTTTTAAAAGAAAAGGGGGGACTGGAAGGGCTAATTCACTCCCAACGAAGAC
AAGATCTGCTTTTTGCTTGTACTGGGTCTCTCTGGTTAGACCAGATCTGAGCCTGGGAGCTCTCTGGCTA
ACTAGGGAACCCACTGCTTAAGCCTCAATAAAGCTTGCCTTGAGTGCTTCAAGTAGTGTGTGCCCGTCTG
TTGTGTGACTCTGGTAACTAGAGATCCCTCAGACCCTTTTAGTCAGTGTGGAAAATCTCTAGCAGGGCCC
GTTTAAACCCGCTGATCAGCCTCGACTGTGCCTTCTAGTTGCCAGCCATCTGTTGTTTGCCCCTCCCCCG
TGCCTTCCTTGACCCTGGAAGGTGCCACTCCCACTGTCCTTTCCTAATAAAATGAGGAAATTGCATCGCA
TTGTCTGAGTAGGTGTCATTCTATTCTGGGGGGTGGGGTGGGGCAGGACAGCAAGGGGGAGGATTGGGAA
GACAATAGCAGGCATGCTGGGGATGCGGTGGGCTCTATGGCTTCTGAGGCGGAAAGAACCAGCTGGGGCT
CTAGGGGGTATCCCC
[124 nt withheld, positions 9746-9869]
C
[91 nt withheld, positions 9871-9961]
A
[49 nt withheld, positions 9963-10011]
CCTTTGACGTTGGAGTCCACGTTCTTT
[37 nt withheld, positions 10039-10075]
ACCCTATCTCGGTCTATTCTTTTGATTTATAAGGGATTTTGCCGATTTCGGCCTATTGGTTAAAAAATGA
GCTGATTTAACAAAAATTTAACGCGAATTAATTCTGTGGAATGTGTGTCAGTTAGGGTGTGGAAAGTCCC
CAGGCTCCCCAGCAGGCAGAAGTATGCAAAGCATGCATCTCAATTAGTCAGCAACCAGGTGTGGAAAGTC
CCCAGGCTCCCCAGCAGGCAGAAGTATGCAAAGCATGCATCTCAATTAGTCAGCAACCATAGTCCCGCCC
CTAACTCCGCCCATCCCGCCCCTAACTCCGCCCAGTTCCGCCCATTCTCCGCCCCATGGCTGACTAATTT
TTTTTATTTATGCAGAGGCCGAGGCCGCCTCTGCCTCTGAGCTATTCCAGAAGTAGTGAGGAGGCTTTTT
TGGAGGCCTAGGCTTTTGCAAAAAGCTCCCGGGAGCTTGTATATCCATTTTCGGATCTGATCAGCACGTG
TTGACAATTAATCATCGGCATAGTATATCGGCATAGTATAATACGACAAGGTGAGGAACTAAACCATGGC
CAAGTTGACCAGTGCCGTTCCGGTGCTCACCGCGCGCGACGTCGCCGGAGCGGTCGAGTTCTGGACCGAC
CGGCTCGGGTTCTCCCGGGACTTCGTGGAGGACGACTTCGCCGGTGTGGTCCGGGACGACGTGACCCTGT
TCATCAGCGCGGTCCAGGACCAGGTGGTGCCGGACAACACCCTGGCCTGGGTGTGGGTGCGCGGCCTGGA
CGAGCTGTACGCCGAGTGGTCGGAGGTCGTGTCCACGAACTTCCGGGACGCCTCCGGGCCGGCCATGACC
GAGATCGGCGAGCAGCCGTGGGGGCGGGAGTTCGCCCTGCGCGACCCGGCCGGCAACTGCGTGCACTTCG
TGGCCGAGGAGCAGGACTGACACGTGCTACGAGATTTCGATTCCACCGCCGCCTTCTATGAAAGGTTGGG
CTTCGGAATCGTTTTCCGGGACGCCGGCTGGATGATCCTCCAGCGCGGGGATCTCATGCTGGAGTTCTTC
GCCCACCCCAACTTGTTTATTGCAGCTTATAATGGTTACAAATAAAGCAATAGCATCACAAATTTCACAA
ATAAAGCATTTTTTTCACTGCATTCTAGTTGTGGTTTGTCCAAACTCATCAATGTATCTTATCATGTCTG
TATACCGTCGACCTCTAGCTAGAGCTTGGCGTAATCATGGTCATAGCTGTTTCCTGTGTGAAATTGTTAT
CCGCTCACAATTCCACACAACATACGAGCCGGAAGCATAAAGTGTAAAGCCTGGGGTGCCTAATGAGTGA
GCTAACTCACATTAATTGCGTTGCGCTCACTGCCCGCTTTCCAGTCGGGAAACCTGTCGTGCCAGCTGCA
TTAATGAATCGGCCAACGCGCGGGGAGAGGCGGTTTGCGTATTGGGCGCTCTTCCGCTTCCTCGCTCACT
GACTCGCTGCGCTCGGTCGTTCGGCTGCGGCGAGCGGTATCAGCTCACTCAAAGGCGGTAATACGGTTAT
CCACAGAATCAGGGGATAACGCAGGAAAGAACATGTGAGCAAAAGGCCAGCAAAAGGCCAGGAACCGTAA
AAAGGCCGCGTTGCTGGCGTTTTTCCATAGGCTCCGCCCCCCTGACGAGCATCACAAAAATCGACGCTCA
AGTCAGAGGTGGCGAAACCCGACAGGACTATAAAGATACCAGGCGTTTCCCCCTGGAAGCTCCCTCGTGC
GCTCTCCTGTTCCGACCCTGCCGCTTACCGGATACCTGTCCGCCTTTCTCCCTTCGGGAAGCGTGGCGCT
TTCTCATAGCTCACGCTGTAGGTATCTCAGTTCGGTGTAGGTCGTTCGCTCCAAGCTGGGCTGTGTGCAC
GAACCCCCCGTTCAGCCCGACCGCTGCGCCTTATCCGGTAACTATCGTCTTGAGTCCAACCCGGTAAGAC
ACGACTTATCGCCACTGGCAGCAGCCACTGGTAACAGGATTAGCAGAGCGAGGTATGTAGGCGGTGCTAC
AGAGTTCTTGAAGTGGTGGCCTAACTACGGCTACACTAGAAGAACAGTATTTGGTATCTGCGCTCTGCTG
AAGCCAGTTACCTTCGGAAAAAGAGTTGGTAGCTCTTGATCCGGCAAACAAACCACCGCTGGTAGCGGTG
GTTTTTTTGTTTGCAAGCAGCAGATTACGCGCAGAAAAAAAGGATCTCAAGAAGATCCTTTGATCTTTTC
TACGGGGTCTGACGCTCAGTGGAACGAAAACTCACGTTAAGGGATTTTGGTCATGAGATTATCAAAAAGG
ATCTTCACCTAGATCCTTTTAAATTAAAAATGAAGTTTTAAATCAATCTAAAGTATATATGAGTAAACTT
GGTCTGACAGTTACCAATGCTTAATCAGTGAGGCACCTATCTCAGCGATCTGTCTATTTCGTTCATCCAT
AGTTGCCTGACTCCCCGTCGTGTAGATAACTACGATACGGGAGGGCTTACCATCTGGCCCCAGTGCTGCA
ATGATACCGCGAGACCCACGCTCACCGGCTCCAGATTTATCAGCAATAAACCAGCCAGCCGGAAGGGCCG
AGCGCAGAAGTGGTCCTGCAACTTTATCCGCCTCCATCCAGTCTATTAATTGTTGCCGGGAAGCTAGAGT
AAGTAGTTCGCCAGTTAATAGTTTGCGCAACGTTGTTGCCATTGCTACAGGCATCGTGGTGTCACGCTCG
TCGTTTGGTATGGCTTCATTCAGCTCCGGTTCCCAACGATCAAGGCGAGTTACATGATCCCCCATGTTGT
GCAAAAAAGCGGTTAGCTCCTTCGGTCCTCCGATCGTTGTCAGAAGTAAGTTGGCCGCAGTGTTATCACT
CATGGTTATGGCAGCACTGCATAATTCTCTTACTGTCATGCCATCCGTAAGATGCTTTTCTGTGACTGGT
GAGTACTCAACCAAGTCATTCTGAGAATAGTGTATGCGGCGACCGAGTTGCTCTTGCCCGGCGTCAATAC
GGGATAATACCGCGCCACATAGCAGAACTTTAAAAGTGCTCATCATTGGAAAACGTTCTTCGGGGCGAAA
ACTCTCAAGGATCTTACCGCTGTTGAGATCCAGTTCGATGTAACCCACTCGTGCACCCAACTGATCTTCA
GCATCTTTTACTTTCACCAGCGTTTCTGGGTGAGCAAAAACAGGAAGGCAAAATGCCGCAAAAAAGGGAA
TAAGGGCGACACGGAAATGTTGAATACTCATACTCTTCCTTTTTCAATATTATTGAAGCATTTATCAGGG
TTATTGTCTCATGAGCGGATACATATTTGAATGTATTTAGAAAAATAAACAAATAGGGGTTCCGCGCACA
TTTCCCCGAAAAGTGCCACCTGAC
