>Addgene plasmid #82415 | LentiCRISPRv2Cre | depositor partial sequence | sequence record 156029 | Cas9-P2A-Cre (Primer TCG AGA AGA ATC CCA TCG ACT TTC TGG AAG CCA AGG GCT A)
CAAGCTGCCTAAGTACTCCCTGTTCGAGCTGGAAAACGGCCGGAAGAGAATGCTGGCCTCTGCCGGCGAA
CTGCAGAAGGGAAACGAACTGGCCCTGCCCTCCAAATATGTGAACTTCCTGTACCTGGCCAGCCACTATG
AGAAGCTGAAGGGCTCCCCCGAGGATAATGAGCAGAAACAGCTGTTTGTGGAACAGCACAAGCACTACCT
GGACGAGATCATCGAGCAGATCAGCGAGTTCTCCAAGAGAGTGATCCTGGCCGACGCTAATCTGGACAAA
GTGCTGTCCGCCTACAACAAGCACCGGGATAAGCCCATCAGAGAGCAGGCCGAGAATATCATCCACCTGT
TTACCCTGACCAATCTGGGAGCCCCTGCCGCCTTCAAGTACTTTGACACCACCATCGACCGGAAGAGGTA
CACCAGCACCAAAGAGGTGCTGGACGCCACCCTGATCCACCAGAGCATCACCGGCCTGTACGAGACACGG
ATCGACCTGTCTCAGCTGGGAGGCGACAAGCGACCTGCCGCCACAAAGAAGGCTGGACAGGCTAAGAAGA
AGAAAGATTACAAAGACGATGACGATAAGGGATCCGGCGCAACAAACTTCTCTCTGCTGAAACAAGCCGG
AGATGTCGAAGAGAATCCTGGACCGATGCCCAAGAAGAAGAGGAAGGTGTCCAATTTACTGACCGTACAC
CAAAATTTGCCTGCATTACCGGTCGATGCAACGAGTGATGAGGTTCGCAAGAACCTGATGGACATGTTCA
GGGATCGCCAGGCGTTTTCTGAGCATACCTGGA
