>Addgene plasmid #82415 | LentiCRISPRv2Cre | addgene partial sequence | sequence record 158733 | dCas9-F2 5'-CCAAAGAGGTGCTGGACG-3'
CGGCCTGTACGAGACACGGATCGACCTGTCTCAGCTGGGAGGCGACAAGCGACCTGCCGCCACAAAGAAG
GCTGGACAGGCTAAGAAGAAGAAAGATTACAAAGACGATGACGATAAGGGATCCGGCGCAACAAACTTCT
CTCTGCTGAAACAAGCCGGAGATGTCGAAGAGAATCCTGGACCGATGCCCAAGAAGAAGAGGAAGGTGTC
CAATTTACTGACCGTACACCAAAATTTGCCTGCATTACCGGTCGATGCAACGAGTGATGAGGTTCGCAAG
AACCTGATGGACATGTTCAGGGATCGCCAGGCGTTTTCTGAGCATACCTGGAAAATGCTTCTGTCCGTTT
GCCGGTCGTGGGCGGCATGGTGCAAGTTGAATAACCGGAAATGGTTTCCCGCAGAACCTGAAGATGTTCG
CGATTATCTTCTATATCTTCAGGCGCGCGGTCTGGCAGTAAAAACTATCCAGCAACATTTGGGCCAGCTA
AACATGCTTCATCGTCGGTCCGGGCTGCCACGACCAAGTGACAGCAATGCTGTTTCACTGGTTATGCGGC
GGATCCGAAAAGAAAACGTTGATGCCGGTGAACGTGCAAAACAGGCTCTAGCGTTCGAACGCACTGATTT
CGACCAGGTTCGTTCACTCATGGAAAATAGCGATCGCTGCCAGGATATACGTAATCTGGCATTTCTGGGG
ATTGCTTATAACACCCTGTTACGTATAGCCGAAATTGCCAGGATCAGGGTTAAAGATATCTCACGTACTG
ACGGTGGGAGAATGTTAATCCATATTGGCAGA
