>Addgene plasmid #82415 | LentiCRISPRv2Cre | addgene partial sequence | sequence record 158734 | WPRE-R 5'-CATAGCGTAAAAGGAGCAACA-3'
ATCCAGAGGTTGATTGTCGACTTAACTAATCGCCATCTTCCAGCAGGCGCACCATTGCCCCTGTTTCACT
ATCCAGGTTACGGATATAGTTCATGACAATATTTACATTGGTCCAGCCACCAGCTTGCATGATCTCCGGT
ATTGAAACTCCAGCGCGGGCCATATCTCGCGCGGCTCCGACACGGGCACTGTGTCCAGACCAGGCCAGGT
ATCTCTGACCAGAGTCATCCTTAGCGCCGTAAATCAATCGATGAGTTGCTTCAAAAATCCCTTCCAGGGC
GCGAGTTGATAGCTGGCTGGTGGCAGATGGCGCGGCAACACCATTTTTTCTGACCCGGCAAAACAGGTAG
TTATTCGGATCATCAGCTACACCAGATACGGAAATCCATCGCTCGACCAGTTTAGTTACCCCCAGGCTAA
GTGCCTTCTCTACACCTGCGGTGCTAACCAGCGTTTTCGTTCTGCCAATATGGATTAACATTCTCCCACC
GTCAGTACGTGAGATATCTTTAACCCTGATCCTGGCAATTTCGGCTATACGTAACAGGGTGTTATAAGCA
ATCCCCAGAAATGCCAGATTACGTATATCCTGGCAGCGATCGCTATTTTCCATGAGTGAACGAACCTGGT
CGAAATCAGTGCGTTCGAACGCTAGAGCCTGTTTTGCACGTTCACCGGCATCAACGTTTTCTTTTCGGAT
CCGCCGCATAACCAGTGAAACAGCATTGCTGTCACTTGGTCGTGGCAGCCCGGACCGACGATGAAGCATG
TTTAGCTGGCCCAAATGTTGCTGGATAGTTTTTACTGCCAGACCGCGCGCCTGA
